>Addgene plasmid #195899 | L0-I18 Ub-Arg GG1-GG2 | addgene full sequence | sequence record 388016 | Addgene NGS Result
CAATACGCAAACCGCCTCTCCCCGCGCGTTGGCCGATTCATTAATCACTCTGTGGTCTCAAATGCAAATC
TTCGTTAAAACTCTGACGGGCAAAACGATCACGTTAGAAGTAGAGCCATCCGATACGATAGAAAACGTGA
AGGCTAAAATTCAGGACAAAGAGGGAATACCGCCTGACCAACAGAGGCTCATTTTTGCAGGCAAGCAGCT
TGAAGATGGTCGAACACTGAGTGATTACAACATCCAAAAGGAGAGCACTCTGCATCTAGTCTTACGTCTG
CGAGGGGGCCGTCATGGTAGCGGTGCGTGGTTGCTGCCCGTGAGTCTCGTGAAGAGGAAGACGACTCTTG
CTGGAGCCTGAGACCACGAAGTGGCTCTTCAGTGGACGAAAGGGCCTCGTGATACGCCTATTTTTATAGG
TTAATGTCATGATAATAATGGTTTCTTAGACGTCAGGTGGCACTTTTCGGGGAAATGTGCGCGGAACCCC
TATTTGTTTATTTTTCTAAATACATTCAAATATGTATCCGCTCATGAGACAATAACCCTGATAAATGCTT
CAATAATATTGAAAAAGGAAGAGTATGCGCTCACGCAACTGGTCCAGAACCTTGACCGAACGCAGCGGTG
GTAACGGCGCAGTGGCGGTTTTCATGGCTTGTTATGACTGTTTTTTTTTGGGGTACAGTCTATGCCTCGG
GCATCCAAGCAGCAAGCGCGTTACGCCGTGGGTCGATGTTTGATGTTATGGAGCAGCAACGATGTTACGC
AGCAGGGCAGTCGCCCTAAAACAAAGTTAAACATCATGAGGGAAGCGGTGATCGCCGAAGTATCGACTCA
ACTATCAGAGGTAGTTGGCGTCATCGAGCGCCATCTCGAACCGACGTTGCTGGCCGTACATTTGTACGGC
TCCGCAGTGGATGGCGGCCTGAAGCCACACAGCGATATTGATTTGCTGGTTACGGTGACCGTAAGGCTTG
ATGAAACAACGCGGCGAGCTTTGATCAACGACCTTTTGGAAACTTCGGCTTCCCCTGGAGAGAGCGAGAT
TCTCCGCGCTGTAGAAGTCACCATTGTTGTGCACGACGACATCATTCCGTGGCGTTATCCAGCTAAGCGC
GAACTGCAATTTGGAGAATGGCAGCGCAATGACATTCTTGCAGGTATCTTCGAGCCAGCCACGATCGACA
TTGATCTGGCTATCTTGCTGACAAAAGCAAGAGAACATAGCGTTGCCTTGGTAGGTCCAGCGGCGGAGGA
ACTCTTTGATCCGGTTCCTGAACAGGATCTATTTGAGGCGCTAAATGAAACCTTAACGCTATGGAACTCG
CCGCCCGACTGGGCTGGCGATGAGCGAAATGTAGTGCTTACGTTGTCCCGCATTTGGTACAGCGCAGTAA
CCGGCAAAATCGCGCCGAAGGATGTCGCTGCCGACTGGGCAATGGAGCGCCTGCCGGCCCAGTATCAGCC
CGTCATACTTGAAGCTAGACAGGCTTATCTTGGACAAGAAGAAGATCGCTTGGCCTCGCGCGCAGATCAG
TTGGAAGAATTTGTCCATTACGTAAAAGGCGAGATCACCAAGGTAGTCGGCAAATAACTGTCAGACCAAG
TTTACTCATATATACTTTAGATTGATTTAAAACTTCATTTTTAATTTAAAAGGATCTAGGTGAAGATCCT
TTTTGATAATCTCATGACCAAAATCCCTTAACGTGAGTTTTCGTTCCACTGAGCGTCAGACCCCGTAGAA
AAGATCAAAGGATCTTCTTGAGATCCTTTTTTTCTGCGCGTAATCTGCTGCTTGCAAACAAAAAAACCAC
CGCTACCAGCGGTGGTTTGTTTGCCGGATCAAGAGCTACCAACTCTTTTTCCGAAGGTAACTGGCTTCAG
CAGAGCGCAGATACCAAATACTGTTCTTCTAGTGTAGCCGTAGTTAGGCCACCACTTCAAGAACTCTGTA
GCACCGCCTACATACCTCGCTCTGCTAATCCTGTTACCAGTGGCTGCTGCCAGTGGCGATAAGTCGTGTC
TTACCGGGTTGGACTCAAGACGATAGTTACCGGATAAGGCGCAGCGGTCGGGCTGAACGGGGGGTTCGTG
CACACAGCCCAGCTTGGAGCGAACGACCTACACCGAACTGAGATACCTACAGCGTGAGCTATGAGAAAGC
GCCACGCTTCCCGAAGGGAGAAAGGCGGACAGGTATCCGGTAAGCGGCAGGGTCGGAACAGGAGAGCGCA
CGAGGGAGCTTCCAGGGGGAAACGCCTGGTATCTTTATAGTCCTGTCGGGTTTCGCCACCTCTGACTTGA
GCGTCGATTTTTGTGATGCTCGTCAGGGGGGCGGAGCCTATGGAAAAACGCCAGCAACGCGGCCTTTTTA
CGGTTCCTGGCCTTTTGCTGGCCTTTTGCTCACATGTTCTTTCCTGCGTTATCCCCTGATTCTGTGGATA
ACCGTATTACCGCCTTTGAGTGAGCTGATACCGCTCGCCGCAGCCGAACGACCGAGCGCAGCGAGTCAGT
GAGCGAGGAAGCGGAAGAGCGCC
Features (pLannotate 1.2.2; 7 found; start..end, strand, type, name):
     62..289     +  CDS            UBIQ_CERCA: Experimental evidence at protein level: Swiss-Prot protein existence level 1. Ubiquitin exists either covalently attached to another protein, or free (unanchored). When covalently bound, it is conjugated to target proteins via an isopeptide bond either as a monomer (monoubiquitin), a polymer linked via different Lys residues of the ubiquitin (polyubiquitin chains) or a linear polymer linked via the initiator Met of the ubiquitin (linear polyubiquitin chains). Polyubiquitin chains, when attached to a target protein, have different functions depending on the Lys residue of the ubiquitin that is
    480..584     +  promoter       AmpR promoter: bla
    575..655     -  CDS            int (fragment): INT2_ECOLX - Protein inferred from homology: Swiss-Prot protein existence level 3. Putative integrase believed to be involved in the insertion of antibiotic resistance genes into plasmids and transposons. From Escherichia coli.
    743..799     +  CDS            GmR (fragment): gentamycin acetyltransferase; aacC1; confers resistance to gentamycin
    806..1594    +  CDS            aadA: S3AD_ECOLX - Experimental evidence at protein level: Swiss-Prot protein existence level 1. Mediates bacterial resistance to the antibiotics streptomycin and spectinomycin. From Escherichia coli.
   1768..2356    +  rep_origin     ori: high-copy-number ColE1/pMB1/pBR322/pUC origin of replication
   2539..45      +  CDS            lacI (fragment) (across the origin): lac repressor; lacI; The lac repressor binds to the lac operator to inhibit transcription in E. coli. This inhibition can be relieved by adding lactose or isopropyl-β-D-thiogalactopyranoside (IPTG).
