[The description below was written by a language model from this plasmid's Addgene catalogue record and pLannotate feature annotations shown in this document.]
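Description:
L0-I18 Ub-Arg GG1-GG2 is a Level 0 Golden Gate part plasmid built on the small pLOM backbone (about 2.2 kb) and classed as a synthetic biology vector. It is a storage and donor plasmid for modular assembly rather than an expression construct. It replicates in E. coli at high copy from a ColE1/pUC-type origin and is selected with spectinomycin through an aadA streptomycin/spectinomycin resistance gene. That gene sits downstream of an annotated AmpR (bla) promoter. The short integrase, gentamicin acetyltransferase and lacI fragments picked up by the annotation appear to be remnants of the resistance cassette and of backbone ancestry, not functional genes.

The roughly 400 bp synthetic insert carries a ubiquitin–arginine degradation tag. The feature table identifies a ubiquitin coding sequence within it. The rest of the insert, including the arginine residue and any linker, is not separately annotated. In ubiquitin-fusion designs of this kind, cellular deubiquitinases cleave ubiquitin from the fusion protein. This exposes a destabilising N-terminal residue, here arginine, which directs the downstream protein to rapid turnover through the N-degron pathway. The part is flanked by linkers designated GG1 and GG2, which set its position when it is combined with other Level 0 parts in higher-level Golden Gate assemblies. The record does not state the type IIS enzyme or the overhangs. No promoter or terminator for the tag is present in this plasmid; those elements would be supplied by other parts during assembly.

The plasmid belongs to an integrase-based toolbox for recording gene expression during plant development. In that setting, a destabilising tag would plausibly be used to shorten the lifetime of a fused protein, although the record does not specify the fusion partner.
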