Addgene plasmid #195899: L0-I18 Ub-Arg GG1-GG2
Purpose: Level 0 Ubiquitin-Arg tag, protein degration tag with GG1 GG2 golden gate linkers
Depositing lab: Jennifer Nemhauser. Depositing organization: University of Washington. Publication: An integrase toolbox to record gene-expression during plant development. Guiziou S, Maranas CJ, Chu JC, Nemhauser JL. Nat Commun. 2023 Apr 3;14(1):1844. doi: 10.1038/s41467-023-37607-5. PubMed 37012288.
Backbone
  Vector backbone: pLOM
  Backbone size w/o insert (bp): 2183
  Vector type: Synthetic Biology
Growth in bacteria
  Bacterial resistance: Spectinomycin, 50 μg/mL
  Growth temperature: 37°C
  Growth strain: DH5alpha
  Copy number: High Copy
Gene/Insert
  Gene/Insert name: Ub-Arg tag
  Species: Synthetic
  Insert size (bp): 401
  Cloning method: TOPO Cloning
Terms and licenses: Academic/Nonprofit Terms; Industry Terms: Not Available to Industry
How to cite: L0-I18 Ub-Arg GG1-GG2 was a gift from Jennifer Nemhauser (Addgene plasmid # 195899 ; http://n2t.net/addgene:195899 ; RRID:Addgene_195899)
